Addgene plasmid #238263: pRK5_ALFA-nb-KS
Purpose: For overexpression of ALFA-nb-KS
Depositing lab: Denes Hnisz. Depositing organization: Max Planck Institute for Molecular Genetics. Publication: Probing condensate microenvironments with a micropeptide killswitch. Zhang Y, Stoppelkamp I, Fernandez-Pernas P, Allram M, Charman M, Magalhaes AP, Piedavent-Salomon M, Sommer G, Sung YC, Meyer K, Grams N, Halko E, Dongre S, Meierhofer D, Malszycki M, Ilik IA, Aktas T, Kraushar ML, Vastenhouw N, Weitzman MD, Grebien F, Niskanen H, Hnisz D. Nature. 2025 Jun 4. doi: 10.1038/s41586-025-09141-5. PubMed 40468084.
Backbone
  Vector backbone: pRK5
  Vector type: Mammalian Expression
Growth in bacteria
  Bacterial resistance: Ampicillin, 100 μg/mL
  Growth temperature: 37°C
  Growth strain: DH5alpha
  Copy number: High Copy
Gene/Insert
  Gene/Insert name: ALFA-nb-KS
  Species: H. sapiens (human)
  Cloning method: Gibson Cloning
Terms and licenses: Academic/Nonprofit Terms; Industry Terms: Not Available to Industry
How to cite: pRK5_ALFA-nb-KS was a gift from Denes Hnisz (Addgene plasmid # 238263 ; http://n2t.net/addgene:238263 ; RRID:Addgene_238263)
