[The description below was written by a language model from this plasmid's Addgene catalogue record and pLannotate feature annotations shown in this document.]
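Description:
pRK5_ALFA-nb-KS is a mammalian expression plasmid built on the pRK5 backbone for overexpressing ALFA-nb-KS. From the insert name, this appears to be a nanobody against the ALFA epitope tag joined to a "killswitch" (KS) micropeptide, although the record does not spell out the abbreviation. The 6,023-nt sequenced plasmid is maintained at high copy in E. coli through a ColE1/pUC-type origin and selected with ampicillin via the bla gene and its own promoter. It also carries an M13 phage origin, which can support single-stranded DNA production. Short fragments of bom, rop, lacZα and lacI, along with lac promoter/operator elements, are backbone remnants with no evident role in the payload.

Expression in mammalian cells is driven by the human CMV immediate-early enhancer and promoter. These are followed by a fragment of CMV intron A and an SP6 promoter, which could in principle allow in vitro transcription. The transcript ends at an SV40 polyadenylation signal, and an SV40 enhancer/early promoter region lies downstream. Within the expression unit, the annotation finds a complete mCherry coding sequence upstream of a region matching a mouse immunoglobulin heavy-chain variable domain. That match most likely reflects the homology of the nanobody to immunoglobulin variable domains, which suggests a red-fluorescent mCherry–nanobody fusion. The catalogue entry does not mention mCherry, and the KS peptide itself is not annotated. The insert species is listed as human, and the insert was assembled by Gibson cloning.

The associated publication concerns probing condensate microenvironments with a micropeptide killswitch. This suggests the construct is used to recruit the killswitch to ALFA-tagged proteins in cells, with the fusion tracked by fluorescence.
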