Features (pLannotate 1.2.2; 21 found; start..end, strand, type, name):
     14..393     +  enhancer       CMV enhancer: human cytomegalovirus immediate early enhancer
    394..597     +  promoter       CMV promoter: human cytomegalovirus (CMV) immediate early promoter
    733..776     +  intron         CMV intron (fragment): modified intron A from human cytomegalovirus
    828..846     +  promoter       SP6 promoter: promoter for bacteriophage SP6 RNA polymerase
    850..887     +  CDS            IgH signal sequence (fragment): signal sequence from the mouse immunoglobulin heavy chain variable region
    939..1646    +  CDS            mCherry: mCherry is a basic (constitutively fluorescent) red fluorescent protein published in 2004, derived from Discosoma sp.. It is reported to be a very rapidly-maturing monomer with low acid sensitivity.
   1854..2219    +  CDS            HVM20_MOUSE: Experimental evidence at protein level: Swiss-Prot protein existence level 1. From Mus musculus (Mouse).
   2336..2470    +  polyA_signal   SV40 poly(A) signal: SV40 polyadenylation signal
   2539..2896    +  promoter       SV40 promoter: SV40 enhancer and early promoter
   2915..3069    +  CDS            lacZα (fragment): LacZα fragment of β-galactosidase; lacZ fragment
   3075..3126    -  misc_feature   bom (fragment): basis of mobility region from pBR322
   3145..3525    +  rep_origin     M13 ori (sequence partly withheld): M13 bacteriophage origin of replication; arrow indicates direction of (+) strand synthesis
   3601..3650    -  misc_feature   bom (fragment): basis of mobility region from pBR322
   3752..3787    -  CDS            rop (fragment): Rop protein, which maintains plasmids at low copy number; rop
   3882..3986    +  promoter       AmpR promoter: bla
   3987..4847    +  CDS            AmpR: β-lactamase; bla; confers resistance to ampicillin, carbenicillin, and related antibiotics
   5018..5606    +  rep_origin     ori: high-copy-number ColE1/pMB1/pBR322/pUC origin of replication
   5789..5881    +  CDS            lacI (fragment): lac repressor; lacI; The lac repressor binds to the lac operator to inhibit transcription in E. coli. This inhibition can be relieved by adding lactose or isopropyl-β-D-thiogalactopyranoside (IPTG).
   5894..5915    +  protein_bind   CAP binding site: CAP binding activates transcription in the presence of cAMP. E. coli catabolite activator protein
   5930..5960    +  promoter       lac promoter: promoter for the E. coli lac operon
   5968..5984    +  protein_bind   lac operator: The lac repressor binds to the lac operator to inhibit transcription in E. coli. This inhibition can be relieved by adding lactose or isopropyl-β-D-thiogalactopyranoside (IPTG). lac repressor encoded by lacI
>Addgene plasmid #238263 | pRK5_ALFA-nb-KS | addgene full sequence | sequence record 474422 | Addgene NGS Result
TTCGAGCTCGCCCGACATTGATTATTGACTAGTTATTAATAGTAATCAATTACGGGGTCATTAGTTCATA
GCCCATATATGGAGTTCCGCGTTACATAACTTACGGTAAATGGCCCGCCTGGCTGACCGCCCAACGACCC
CCGCCCATTGACGTCAATAATGACGTATGTTCCCATAGTAACGCCAATAGGGACTTTCCATTGACGTCAA
TGGGTGGAGTATTTACGGTAAACTGCCCACTTGGCAGTACATCAAGTGTATCATATGCCAAGTACGCCCC
CTATTGACGTCAATGACGGTAAATGGCCCGCCTGGCATTATGCCCAGTACATGACCTTATGGGACTTTCC
TACTTGGCAGTACATCTACGTATTAGTCATCGCTATTACCATGGTGATGCGGTTTTGGCAGTACATCAAT
GGGCGTGGATAGCGGTTTGACTCACGGGGATTTCCAAGTCTCCACCCCATTGACGTCAATGGGAGTTTGT
TTTGGCACCAAAATCAACGGGACTTTCCAAAATGTCGTAACAACTCCGCCCCATTGACGCAAATGGGCGG
TAGGCGTGTACGGTGGGAGGTCTATATAAGCAGAGCTCGTTTAGTGAACCGTCAGATCGCCTGGAGACGC
CATCCACGCTGTTTTGACCTCCATAGAAGACACCGGGACCGATCCAGCCTCCGCGGCCGGGAACGGTGCA
TTGGAACGCGGATTCCCCGTGCCAAGAGTGACGTAAGTACCGCCTATAGAGTCTATAGGCCCACCCCCTT
GGCTTCGTTAGAACGCGGCTACAATTAATACATAACCTTATGTATCATACACATACGATTTAGGTGACAC
TATAGAATAACATCCACTTTGCCTTTCTCTCCACAGGTGTCCACTCCCAGGTCCAACTGCACCTCGGTTC
TATCGATTGAATTCGTACCGGTGCCACCATGGTTTCCAAAGGAGAGGAGGATAATATGGCTATAATTAAA
GAGTTTATGCGGTTCAAGGTGCATATGGAGGGATCTGTGAACGGTCACGAGTTCGAAATCGAGGGCGAAG
GCGAGGGGCGACCCTATGAAGGGACACAGACGGCCAAACTGAAGGTGACCAAGGGTGGCCCCCTGCCTTT
CGCCTGGGACATCCTGTCACCCCAGTTTATGTACGGCTCTAAGGCTTACGTTAAGCACCCTGCCGATATT
CCGGACTACTTGAAACTGAGCTTCCCTGAAGGGTTCAAGTGGGAACGGGTAATGAATTTTGAGGATGGCG
GTGTAGTCACAGTTACCCAGGACAGCTCTCTTCAGGACGGAGAATTTATCTATAAGGTTAAACTTCGGGG
CACTAACTTCCCATCAGACGGCCCCGTGATGCAGAAGAAAACTATGGGCTGGGAAGCCAGCTCAGAACGC
ATGTATCCCGAGGACGGAGCACTGAAGGGAGAAATCAAGCAGCGACTCAAGCTGAAGGATGGGGGACATT
ATGATGCTGAGGTCAAAACCACCTATAAGGCCAAGAAACCCGTTCAGCTTCCTGGGGCATACAACGTGAA
TATCAAACTGGATATTACATCCCATAACGAAGACTATACCATCGTGGAACAGTACGAGCGGGCCGAGGGC
AGACATAGCACAGGGGGCATGGATGAATTGTACAAGGGAAGCGGAGCTACTAACTTCAGCCTGCTGAAGC
AGGCTGGAGACGTGGAGGAGAACCCTGGACCTGGAAGCGGAGAGGGCAGAGGAAGTCTTCTAACATGCGG
TGACGTGGAGGAGAATCCCGGCCCATATCCGTACGACGTACCAGACTACGCACCTAAGAAGAAGAGGAAG
GTTGGGGGAGGCGGCAGTGGCGGAGGGGGATCTGAAGTTCAGTTACAAGAGAGTGGGGGTGGCCTGGTTC
AACCTGGTGGCAGTCTGAGACTGAGCTGCACTGCAAGTGGTGTGACCATTAGTGCCCTTAATGCCATGGC
TATGGGTTGGTATAGACAAGCCCCTGGAGAAAGAAGAGTGATGGTGGCAGCAGTGAGTGAAAGAGGCAAT
GCCATGTATAGAGAAAGTGTGCAAGGCAGATTTACTGTGACTAGAGATTTTACCAACAAAATGGTGAGCC
TGCAGATGGATAACCTGAAACCTGAAGATACTGCAGTGTATTATTGCCATGTGCTGGAAGATAGAGTGGA
TAGCTTTCATGATTATTGGGGCCAAGGCACCCAAGTGACTGTGAGCAGCGGCGGCGGAGGAAGCGGAGGC
GGAGGATCTATGATGATGATGAATAAGTTGGTTCTAGCGCAGTTCTTCTTCTCCTGTCTATAGGTCGACC
TGCAGAAGCTTGGCCGCCATGGCCCAACTTGTTTATTGCAGCTTATAATGGTTACAAATAAAGCAATAGC
ATCACAAATTTCACAAATAAAGCATTTTTTTCACTGCATTCTAGTTGTGGTTTGTCCAAACTCATCAATG
TATCTTATCATGTCTGGATCGGGAATTAATTCGGCGCAGCACCATGGCCTGAAATAACCTCTGAAAGAGG
AACTTGGTTAGGTACCTTCTGAGGCGGAAAGAACCAGCTGTGGAATGTGTGTCAGTTAGGGTGTGGAAAG
TCCCCAGGCTCCCCAGCAGGCAGAAGTATGCAAAGCATGCATCTCAATTAGTCAGCAACCAGGTGTGGAA
AGTCCCCAGGCTCCCCAGCAGGCAGAAGTATGCAAAGCATGCATCTCAATTAGTCAGCAACCATAGTCCC
GCCCCTAACTCCGCCCATCCCGCCCCTAACTCCGCCCAGTTCCGCCCATTCTCCGCCCCATGGCTGACTA
ATTTTTTTTATTTATGCAGAGGCCGAGGCCGCCTCGGCCTCTGAGCTATTCCAGAAGTAGTGAGGAGGCT
TTTTTGGAGGCCTAGGCTTTTGCAAAAAGCTGTTAACAGCTTGGCACTGGCCGTCGTTTTACAACGTCGT
GACTGGGAAAACCCTGGCGTTACCCAACTTAATCGCCTTGCAGCACATCCCCCTTTCGCCAGCTGGCGTA
ATAGCGAAGAGGCCCGCACCGATCGCCCTTCCCAACAGTTGCGCAGCCTGAATGGCGAATGGCGCCTGAT
GCGGTATTTTCTCCTTACGCATCTGTGCGGTATTTCACACCGCATA
[142 nt withheld, positions 3127-3268]
C
[141 nt withheld, positions 3270-3410]
CCTTTGACGTTGGAGTCCACGTTCTTT
[37 nt withheld, positions 3438-3474]
ACCCTATCTCGGGCTATTCTTTTGATTTATAAGGGATTTTGCCGATTTCGGCCTATTGGTTAAAAAATGA
GCTGATTTAACAAAAATTTAACGCGAATTTTAACAAAATATTAACGTTTACAATTTTATGGTGCACTCTC
AGTACAATCTGCTCTGATGCCGCATAGTTAAGCCAGCCCCGACACCCGCCAACACCCGCTGACGCGCCCT
GACGGGCTTGTCTGCTCCCGGCATCCGCTTACAGACAAGCTGTGACCGTCTCCGGGAGCTGCATGTGTCA
GAGGTTTTCACCGTCATCACCGAAACGCGCGAGACGAAAGGGCCTCGTGATACGCCTATTTTTATAGGTT
AATGTCATGATAATAATGGTTTCTTAGACGTCAGGTGGCACTTTTCGGGGAAATGTGCGCGGAACCCCTA
TTTGTTTATTTTTCTAAATACATTCAAATATGTATCCGCTCATGAGACAATAACCCTGATAAATGCTTCA
ATAATATTGAAAAAGGAAGAGTATGAGTATTCAACATTTCCGTGTCGCCCTTATTCCCTTTTTTGCGGCA
TTTTGCCTTCCTGTTTTTGCTCACCCAGAAACGCTGGTGAAAGTAAAAGATGCTGAAGATCAGTTGGGTG
CACGAGTGGGTTACATCGAACTGGATCTCAACAGCGGTAAGATCCTTGAGAGTTTTCGCCCCGAAGAACG
TTTTCCAATGATGAGCACTTTTAAAGTTCTGCTATGTGGCGCGGTATTATCCCGTATTGACGCCGGGCAA
GAGCAACTCGGTCGCCGCATACACTATTCTCAGAATGACTTGGTTGAGTACTCACCAGTCACAGAAAAGC
ATCTTACGGATGGCATGACAGTAAGAGAATTATGCAGTGCTGCCATAACCATGAGTGATAACACTGCGGC
CAACTTACTTCTGACAACGATCGGAGGACCGAAGGAGCTAACCGCTTTTTTGCACAACATGGGGGATCAT
GTAACTCGCCTTGATCGTTGGGAACCGGAGCTGAATGAAGCCATACCAAACGACGAGCGTGACACCACGA
TGCCTGTAGCAATGGCAACAACGTTGCGCAAACTATTAACTGGCGAACTACTTACTCTAGCTTCCCGGCA
ACAATTAATAGACTGGATGGAGGCGGATAAAGTTGCAGGACCACTTCTGCGCTCGGCCCTTCCGGCTGGC
TGGTTTATTGCTGATAAATCTGGAGCCGGTGAGCGTGGGTCTCGCGGTATCATTGCAGCACTGGGGCCAG
ATGGTAAGCCCTCCCGTATCGTAGTTATCTACACGACGGGGAGTCAGGCAACTATGGATGAACGAAATAG
ACAGATCGCTGAGATAGGTGCCTCACTGATTAAGCATTGGTAACTGTCAGACCAAGTTTACTCATATATA
CTTTAGATTGATTTAAAACTTCATTTTTAATTTAAAAGGATCTAGGTGAAGATCCTTTTTGATAATCTCA
TGACCAAAATCCCTTAACGTGAGTTTTCGTTCCACTGAGCGTCAGACCCCGTAGAAAAGATCAAAGGATC
TTCTTGAGATCCTTTTTTTCTGCGCGTAATCTGCTGCTTGCAAACAAAAAAACCACCGCTACCAGCGGTG
GTTTGTTTGCCGGATCAAGAGCTACCAACTCTTTTTCCGAAGGTAACTGGCTTCAGCAGAGCGCAGATAC
CAAATACTGTTCTTCTAGTGTAGCCGTAGTTAGGCCACCACTTCAAGAACTCTGTAGCACCGCCTACATA
CCTCGCTCTGCTAATCCTGTTACCAGTGGCTGCTGCCAGTGGCGATAAGTCGTGTCTTACCGGGTTGGAC
TCAAGACGATAGTTACCGGATAAGGCGCAGCGGTCGGGCTGAACGGGGGGTTCGTGCACACAGCCCAGCT
TGGAGCGAACGACCTACACCGAACTGAGATACCTACAGCGTGAGCTATGAGAAAGCGCCACGCTTCCCGA
AGGGAGAAAGGCGGACAGGTATCCGGTAAGCGGCAGGGTCGGAACAGGAGAGCGCACGAGGGAGCTTCCA
GGGGGAAACGCCTGGTATCTTTATAGTCCTGTCGGGTTTCGCCACCTCTGACTTGAGCGTCGATTTTTGT
GATGCTCGTCAGGGGGGCGGAGCCTATGGAAAAACGCCAGCAACGCGGCCTTTTTACGGTTCCTGGCCTT
TTGCTGGCCTTTTGCTCACATGTTCTTTCCTGCGTTATCCCCTGATTCTGTGGATAACCGTATTACCGCC
TTTGAGTGAGCTGATACCGCTCGCCGCAGCCGAACGACCGAGCGCAGCGAGTCAGTGAGCGAGGAAGCGG
AAGAGCGCCCAATACGCAAACCGCCTCTCCCCGCGCGTTGGCCGATTCATTAATGCAGCTGGCACGACAG
GTTTCCCGACTGGAAAGCGGGCAGTGAGCGCAACGCAATTAATGTGAGTTAGCTCACTCATTAGGCACCC
CAGGCTTTACACTTTATGCTTCCGGCTCGTATGTTGTGTGGAATTGTGAGCGGATAACAATTTCACACAG
GAAACAGCTATGACATGATTACGAATTAA
